>Addgene plasmid #121392 | pGAD-Atg17(I325D) | addgene full sequence | sequence record 237704 | Addgene NGS Result
CATGCAACTTCTTTTCTTTTTTTTTCTTTTCTCTCTCCCCCGTTGTTGTCTCACCATATCCGCAATGACA
AAAAAATGATGGAAGACACTAAAGGAAAAAATTAACGACAAAGACAGCACCAACAGATGTCGTTGTTCCA
GAGCTGATGAGGGGTATCTCGAAGCACACGAAACTTTTTCCTTCCTTCATTCACGCACACTACTCTCTAA
TGAGCAACGGTATACGGCCTTCCTTCCAGTTACTTGAATTTGAAATAAAAAAAAGTTTGCTGTCTTGCTA
TCAAGTATAAATAGACCTGCAATTATTAATCTTTTGTTTCCTCGTCATTGTTCTCGTTCCCTTTCTTCCT
TGTTTCTTTTTCTGCACAATATTTCAAGCTATACCAAGCATACAATCAACTCCAAGCTTTGCAAAGATGG
ATAAAGCGGAATTAATTCCCGAGCCTCCAAAAAAGAAGAGAAAGGTCGAATTGGGTACCGCCGCCAATTT
TAATCAAAGTGGGAATATTGCTGATAGCTCATTGTCCTTCACTTTCACTAACAGTAGCAACGGTCCGAAC
CTCATAACAACTCAAACAAATTCTCAAGCGCTTTCACAACCAATTGCCTCCTCTAACGTTCATGATAACT
TCATGAATAATGAAATCACGGCTAGTAAAATTGATGATGGTAATAATTCAAAACCACTGTCACCTGGTTG
GACGGACCAAACTGCGTATAACGCGTTTGGAATCACTACAGGGATGTTTAATACCACTACAATGGATGAT
GTATATAACTATCTATTCGATGATGAAGATACCCCACCAAACCCAAAAAAAGAGATCGAATTCCCCGGGG
GATCCATCGATAACGAAGCAGATGTTACAAAATTTGTTAATAATGCCAGGAAAACGCTGACCGATGCTCA
ACTTTTATGTTCAAGTGCTAATTTAAGGATTGTAGATATTAAGAAAAAATTGTCATCTTGGCAGTTGAGT
ATTTCAAAACTCAATTTTCTAATAGTTGGCTTGAGACAGCAAGGAAAGTTTCTTTACACTATTTTAAAGG
AAGGCATTGGGACAAAGCTAATCCAGAAACAATGGAATCAAGCTGTCTTAGTGGTCTTAGTTGATGAGAT
GAAGTACTGGCAATATGAAATCACTTCTAAAGTACAAAGGTTGGATGGTATAGTAAATGAATTGAGCATA
TCAGAAAAAGATGATACCGATCCCTCTAAACTAGGAGATTACATCTCGAGAGACAACGTTAACTTATTGA
ATGACAAACTGAAAGAAGTGCCAGTAATTGAGCGTCAAATTGAAAACATTAAGCTTCAATACGAAAATAT
GGTCAGAAAAGTTAACAAAGAACTGATTGATACCAAGTTGACGGACGTAACTCAAAAATTCCAAAGTAAA
TTTGGTATAGATAACCTGATGGAAACAAATGTTGCAGAGCAGTTTAGCAGGGAACTAACGGACCTTGAAA
AAGATTTAGCAGAGATAATGAATTCATTGACACAGCACTTTGATAAGACATTGCTGTTACAAGATAAAAA
AATTGATAACGATGAACGTGAGGAGCTGTTTAAGGTGGTACAAGGCGACGACAAAGAACTATACAACATT
TTCAAAACTCTGCATGAGGTAATTGATGACGTGGACAAAACAATTCTTAACTTGGGTCAATTTTTGCAGG
CAAAAATAAAGGAAAAGACAGAACTACACAGCGAAGTTTCTGAAATAATAAACGATTTCAATAGAAATTT
GGAATATCTATTAATCTTTAAAGATATTTCCAATCTGATTGATAGCTTCAAAAATTCCTGTACACAAGAT
GATCAAACAACTAAGGAACTTTGTGAATTTTATGATAATTTTGAAGAAAGCTACGGTAACTTAGTTCTAG
AAGCAAAGAGGAGAAAGGATGTGGCAAACAGAATGAAAACTATATTGAAAGATTGTGAAAAGCAGTTGCA
GAATTTAGATGCTCAGGACCAGGAAGAACGTCAGAATTTTATAGCGGAAAATGGAACTTATCTTCCTGAG
ACAATCTGGCCCGGTAAAATTGACGATTTTTCTTCCCTGTACACTTTAAATTACAACGTGAAGAATCCTT
AGAAAAAAGGAAAAAAAGGCTGCAGAGATCTATGAATCGTAGATACTGAAAAACCCCGCAAGTTCACTTC
AACTGTGCATCGTGCACCATCTCAATTTCTTTCATTTATACATCGTTTTGCCTTCTTTTATGTAACTATA
CTCCTCTAAGTTTCAATCTTGGCCATGTAACCTCTGATCTATAGAATTTTTTAAATGACTAGAATTAATG
CCCATCTTTTTTTTGGACCTAAATTCTTCATGAAAATATATTACGAGGGCTTATTCAGAAGCTTTGGACT
TCTTCGCCAGAGGTTTGGTCAAGTCTCCAATCAAGGTTGTCGGCTTGTCTACCTTGCCAGAAATTTACGA
AAAGATGGAAAAGGGTCAAATCGTTGGTAGATACGTTGTTGACACTTCTAAATAAGCGAATTTCTTATGA
TTTATGATTTTTATTATTAAATAAGTTATAAAAAAAATAAGTGTATACAAATTTTAAAGTGACTCTTAGG
TTTTAAAACGAAAATTCTTATTCTTGAGTAACTCTTTCCTGTAGGTCAGGTTGCTTTCTCAGGTATAGCA
TGAGGTCGCTCTTATTGACCACACCTCTACCGGCATGCCGGTCGAAATTCCCCTACCCTATGAACATATT
CCATTTTGTAATTTCGTGTCGTTTCTATTATGAATTTCATTTATAAAGTTTATGTACAAATATCATAAAA
AAAGAGAATCTTTTTAAGCAAGGATTTTCTTAACCTCTTCGGCGACAGCATCACCGACTTCGGTGGTACT
GTTGGAACCACCTAAATCACCAGTTCTGATACCTGCATCCAAAACCTTTTTAACTGCATCTTCAATGGCC
TTACCTTCTTCAGGCAAGTTCAATGACAATTTCAACATCATTGCAGCAGACAAGATAGTGGCGATAGGGT
TGACCTTATTCTTTGGCAAATCTGGAGCAGAACCGTGGCATGGTTCGTACAAACCAAATGCGGTGTTCTT
GTCTGGCAAAGAGGCCAAGGACGCAGATGGCAACAAACCCAAGGAACCTGGGATAACGGAGGCTTCATCG
GAGACGATATCACCAAACATGTTGCTGGTGATTATAATACCATTTAGGTGGGTTGGGTTCCTAACTAGGA
TCATGGCGGCAGAATCAATCAATTGATGTTGAACCTTCAATGTAGGAAATTCGTTCTTGATGGTTTCCTC
CACAGTTTTTCTCCATAATCTTGAAGAGGCCAAAACATTAGCTTTATCCAAGGACCAAATAGGCAATGGT
GGCTCATGTTGTAGGGCCATGAAAGCGGCCATTCTTGTGATTCTTTGCACTTCTGGAACGGTGTATTGTT
CACTATCCCAAGCGACACCATCACCATCGTCTTCCTTTCTCTTACCAAAGTAAATACCTCCCACTAATTC
TCTGACAACAACGAAGTCAGTACCTTTAGCAAATTGTGGCTTGATTGGAGATAAGTCTAAAAGAGAGTCG
GATGCAAAGTTACATGGTCTTAAGTTGGCGTACAATTGAAGTTCTTTACGGATTTTTAGTAAACCTTGTT
CAGGTCTAACACTACCTGTACCCCATTTAGGACCACCCACAGCACCTAACAAAACGGCATCAGCCTTCTT
GGAGGCTTCCAGCGCCTCATCTGGAAGTGGGACACCTGTAGCTTCGATAGCAGCACCACCAATTAAATGA
TTTTCGAAATCGAACTTGACATTGGAACGAACATCAGAAATAGCTTTAAGAACCTTAATGGCTTCGGCTG
TGATTTCTTGACCAACGTGGTCACCTGGCAAAACGACGATCTTCTTAGGGGCAGACATTAGAATGGTATA
TCCTTGAAATATATATATATATTGCTGAAATGTAAAAGGTAAGAAAAGTTAGAAAGTAAGACGATTGCTA
ACCACCTATTGGAAAAAACAATAGGTCCTTAAATAATATTGTCAACTTCAAGTATTGTGATGCAAGCATT
TAGTCATGAACGCTTCTCTATTCTATATGAAAAGCCGGTTCCGGCGCTCTCACCTTTCCTTTTTCTCCCA
ATTTTTCAGTTGAAAAAGGTATATGCGTCAGGCGACCTCTGAAATTAACAAAAAATTTCCAGTCATCGAA
TTTGATTCTGTGCGATAGCGCCCCTGTGTGTTCTCGTTATGTTGAGGAAAAAAATAATGGTTGCTAAGAG
ATTCGAACTCTTGCATCTTACGATACCTGAGTATTCCCACAGTTGGGGGATCTCGACTCTAGCTAGAGGA
TCAATTCGTAATCATGTCATAGCTGTTTCCTGTGTGAAATTGTTATCCGCTCACAATTCCACACAACATA
CGAGCCGGAAGCATAAAGTGTAAAGCCTGGGGTGCCTAATGAGTGAGCTAACTCACATTAATTGCGTTGC
GCTCACTGCCCGCTTTCCAGTCGGGAAACCTGTCGTGCCAGCTGCATTAATGAATCGGCCAACGCGCGGG
GAGAGGCGGTTTGCGTATTGGGCGCTCTTCCGCTTCCTCGCTCACTGACTCGCTGCGCTCGGTCGTTCGG
CTGCGGCGAGCGGTATCAGCTCACTCAAAGGCGGTAATACGGTTATCCACAGAATCAGGGGATAACGCAG
GAAAGAACATGTGAGCAAAAGGCCAGCAAAAGGCCAGGAACCGTAAAAAGGCCGCGTTGCTGGCGTTTTT
CCATAGGCTCCGCCCCCCTGACGAGCATCACAAAAATCGACGCTCAAGTCAGAGGTGGCGAAACCCGACA
GGACTATAAAGATACCAGGCGTTTCCCCCTGGAAGCTCCCTCGTGCGCTCTCCTGTTCCGACCCTGCCGC
TTACCGGATACCTGTCCGCCTTTCTCCCTTCGGGAAGCGTGGCGCTTTCTCATAGCTCACGCTGTAGGTA
TCTCAGTTCGGTGTAGGTCGTTCGCTCCAAGCTGGGCTGTGTGCACGAACCCCCCGTTCAGCCCGACCGC
TGCGCCTTATCCGGTAACTATCGTCTTGAGTCCAACCCGGTAAGACACGACTTATCGCCACTGGCAGCAG
CCACTGGTAACAGGATTAGCAGAGCGAGGTATGTAGGCGGTGCTACAGAGTTCTTGAAGTGGTGGCCTAA
CTACGGCTACACTAGAAGAACAGTATTTGGTATCTGCGCTCTGCTGAAGCCAGTTACCTTCGGAAAAAGA
GTTGGTAGCTCTTGATCCGGCAAACAAACCACCGCTGGTAGCGGTGGTTTTTTTGTTTGCAAGCAGCAGA
TTACGCGCAGAAAAAAAGGATCTCAAGAAGATCCTTTGATCTTTTCTACGGGGTCTGACGCTCAGTGGAA
CGAAAACTCACGTTAAGGGATTTTGGTCATGAGATTATCAAAAAGGATCTTCACCTAGATCCTTTTAAAT
TAAAAATGAAGTTTTAAATCAATCTAAAGTATATATGAGTAAACTTGGTCTGACAGTTACCAATGCTTAA
TCAGTGAGGCACCTATCTCAGCGATCTGTCTATTTCGTTCATCCATAGTTGCCTGACTCCCCGTCGTGTA
GATAACTACGATACGGGAGGGCTTACCATCTGGCCCCAGTGCTGCAATGATACCGCGAGACCCACGCTCA
CCGGCTCCAGATTTATCAGCAATAAACCAGCCAGCCGGAAGGGCCGAGCGCAGAAGTGGTCCTGCAACTT
TATCCGCCTCCATCCAGTCTATTAATTGTTGCCGGGAAGCTAGAGTAAGTAGTTCGCCAGTTAATAGTTT
GCGCAACGTTGTTGCCATTGCTACAGGCATCGTGGTGTCACGCTCGTCGTTTGGTATGGCTTCATTCAGC
TCCGGTTCCCAACGATCAAGGCGAGTTACATGATCCCCCATGTTGTGCAAAAAAGCGGTTAGCTCCTTCG
GTCCTCCGATCGTTGTCAGAAGTAAGTTGGCCGCAGTGTTATCACTCATGGTTATGGCAGCACTGCATAA
TTCTCTTACTGTCATGCCATCCGTAAGATGCTTTTCTGTGACTGGTGAGTACTCAACCAAGTCATTCTGA
GAATAGTGTATGCGGCGACCGAGTTGCTCTTGCCCGGCGTCAATACGGGATAATACCGCGCCACATAGCA
GAACTTTAAAAGTGCTCATCATTGGAAAACGTTCTTCGGGGCGAAAACTCTCAAGGATCTTACCGCTGTT
GAGATCCAGTTCGATGTAACCCACTCGTGCACCCAACTGATCTTCAGCATCTTTTACTTTCACCAGCGTT
TCTGGGTGAGCAAAAACAGGAAGGCAAAATGCCGCAAAAAAGGGAATAAGGGCGACACGGAAATGTTGAA
TACTCATACTCTTCCTTTTTCAATATTATTGAAGCATTTATCAGGGTTATTGTCTCATGAGCGGATACAT
ATTTGAATGTATTTAGAAAAATAAACAAATAGGGGTTCCGCGCACATTTCCCCGAAAAGTGCCACCTGAC
GTCTAAGAAACCATTATTATCATGACATTAACCTATAAAAATAGGCGTATCACGAGGCCCTTTCGTCTCG
CGCGTTTCGGTGATGACGGTGAAAACCTCTGACACATGCAGCTCCCGGAGACGGTCACAGCTTGTCTGTA
AGCGGATGCCGGGAGCAGACAAGCCCGTCAGGGCGCGTCAGCGGGTGTTGGCGGGTGTCGGGGCTGGCTT
AACTATGCGGCATCAGAGCAGATTGTACTGAGAGTGCACCATAACGCATTTAAGCATAAACACGCACTAT
GCCGTTCTTCTCATGTATATATATATACAGGCAACACGCAGATATAGGTGCGACGTGAACAGTGAGCTGT
ATGTGCGCAGCTCGCGTTGCATTTTCGGAAGCGCTCGTTTTCGGAAACGCTTTGAAGTTCCTATTCCGAA
GTTCCTATTCTCTAGCTAGAAAGTATAGGAACTTCAGAGCGCTTTTGAAAACCAAAAGCGCTCTGAAGAC
GCACTTTCAAAAAACCAAAAACGCACCGGACTGTAACGAGCTACTAAAATATTGCGAATACCGCTTCCAC
AAACATTGCTCAAAAGTATCTCTTTGCTATATATCTCTGTGCTATATCCCTATATAACCTACCCATCCAC
CTTTCGCTCCTTGAACTTGCATCTAAACTCGACCTCTACATTTTTTATGTTTATCTCTAGTATTACTCTT
TAGACAAAAAAATTGTAGTAAGAACTATTCATAGAGTGAATCGAAAACAATACGAAAATGTAAACATTTC
CTATACGTAGTATATAGAGACAAAATAGAAGAAACCGTTCATAATTTTCTGACCAATGAAGAATCATCAA
CGCTATCACTTTCTGTTCACAAAGTATGCGCAATCCACATCGGTATAGAATATAATCGGGGATGCCTTTA
TCTTGAAAAAATGCACCCGCAGCTTCGCTAGTAATCAGTAAACGCGGGAAGTGGAGTCAGGCTTTTTTTA
TGGAAGAGAAAATAGACACCAAAGTAGCCTTCTTCTAACCTTAACGGACCTACAGTGCAAAAAGTTATCA
AGAGACTGCATTATAGAGCGCACAAAGGAGAAAAAAAGTAATCTAAGATGCTTTGTTAGAAAAATAGCGC
TCTCGGGATGCATTTTTGTAGAACAAAAAAGAAGTATAGATTCTTTGTTGGTAAAATAGCGCTCTCGCGT
TGCATTTCTGTTCTGTAAAAATGCAGCTCAGATTCTTTGTTTGAAAAATTAGCGCTCTCGCGTTGCATTT
TTGTTTTACAAAAATGAAGCACAGATTCTTCGTTGGTAAAATAGCGCTTTCGCGTTGCATTTCTGTTCTG
TAAAAATGCAGCTCAGATTCTTTGTTTGAAAAATTAGCGCTCTCGCGTTGCATTTTTGTTCTACAAAATG
AAGCACAGATGCTTCGTTGCTTG
Features (pLannotate 1.2.2; 18 found; start..end, strand, type, name):
      5..401     +  promoter       ADH1 promoter: S. cerevisiae ADH1; promoter for alcohol dehydrogenase 1
    447..466     +  CDS            SV40 NLS (fragment): nuclear localization signal of SV40 (simian virus 40) large T antigen
    483..824     +  CDS            GAL4 activation domain: activation domain of the GAL4 transcriptional activator; Saccharomyces cerevisiae GAL4 (truncated)
    852..2099    +  CDS            ATG17: ATG17_YEAST - Also known as APG17. Experimental evidence at protein level: Swiss-Prot protein existence level 1. Autophagy-specific protein that functions with ATG13, ATG29, and CIS1/ATG31 in response to autophagy-inducing signals as a scaffold to recruit other ATG proteins to organize pre-autophagosomal structure (PAS) formation. Modulates the timing and magnitude of the autophagy response, such as the size of the sequestering vesicles, through interacting with and regulating ATG1 kinase activity. Plays particularly a role in pexophagy and nucleophagy. With ATG13, is required for ATG1 activat
   2368..2502    +  CDS            ADH1 (fragment): ADH1_YEAST - Also known as ADC1. Experimental evidence at protein level: Swiss-Prot protein existence level 1. This isozyme preferentially catalyzes the conversion of primary unbranched alcohols to their corresponding aldehydes. Also shows activity toward secondary alcohols. From Saccharomyces cerevisiae (strain ATCC 204508 / S288c) (Baker's yeast).
   2506..2693    +  terminator     ADH1 terminator: S. cerevisiae ADH1; transcription terminator for the S. cerevisiae alcohol dehydrogenase 1 (ADH1) gene
   2814..3908    -  CDS            LEU2: 3-isopropylmalate dehydrogenase, required for leucine biosynthesis; S. cerevisiae LEU2; yeast auxotrophic marker
   3909..4314    -  promoter       LEU2 promoter: S. cerevisiae LEU2
   4380..4396    -  protein_bind   lac operator: The lac repressor binds to the lac operator to inhibit transcription in E. coli. This inhibition can be relieved by adding lactose or isopropyl-β-D-thiogalactopyranoside (IPTG). lac repressor encoded by lacI
   4404..4434    -  promoter       lac promoter: promoter for the E. coli lac operon
   4449..4470    -  protein_bind   CAP binding site: CAP binding activates transcription in the presence of cAMP. E. coli catabolite activator protein
   4483..4575    -  CDS            lacI (fragment): lac repressor; lacI; The lac repressor binds to the lac operator to inhibit transcription in E. coli. This inhibition can be relieved by adding lactose or isopropyl-β-D-thiogalactopyranoside (IPTG).
   4758..5346    -  rep_origin     ori: high-copy-number ColE1/pMB1/pBR322/pUC origin of replication
   5517..6377    -  CDS            AmpR: β-lactamase; bla; confers resistance to ampicillin, carbenicillin, and related antibiotics
   6378..6482    -  promoter       AmpR promoter: bla
   6577..6612    +  CDS            rop (fragment): Rop protein, which maintains plasmids at low copy number; rop
   6714..6763    +  misc_feature   bom (fragment): basis of mobility region from pBR322
   6764..7928    +  rep_origin     2μ ori: yeast 2μ plasmid origin of replication
