[The description below was written by a language model from this plasmid's Addgene catalogue record and pLannotate feature annotations shown in this document.]
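Description:
pGAD-Atg17(I325D) is a yeast two-hybrid "prey" plasmid built on the pGAD-c1 backbone, a yeast–E. coli shuttle vector of about 7.9 kb. In bacteria it replicates from a high-copy ColE1/pUC-type origin and is selected through the AmpR β-lactamase gene. In Saccharomyces cerevisiae it is maintained episomally by the 2μ origin and selected by complementation of leucine auxotrophy with LEU2, which is expressed from its own promoter. The annotation also picks up leftover backbone fragments (lac promoter/operator, CAP site, partial lacI, rop and bom) that play no evident role in the construct's intended use.

The expression cassette is driven by the S. cerevisiae ADH1 promoter and ends at the ADH1 terminator, which is preceded by a short residual piece of ADH1 coding sequence. It encodes an SV40 large T antigen nuclear localization signal followed by the GAL4 transcriptional activation domain. Downstream of these lies budding yeast ATG17, cloned between ClaI and SalI sites, so that Atg17 should be produced as a nuclear-targeted fusion to the activation domain. Atg17 is an autophagy scaffold protein that acts with Atg13, Atg29 and Atg31 to organize the pre-autophagosomal structure and to regulate Atg1 kinase. This version carries an isoleucine-to-aspartate substitution at residue 325, though the record does not state what effect the mutation is meant to have.

The stated purpose is yeast two-hybrid analysis. When the plasmid is co-expressed with a GAL4 DNA-binding-domain "bait" fusion in a suitable reporter strain, binding between the two proteins reconstitutes a transcriptional activator and switches on the reporter genes. Comparing the mutant with wild-type Atg17 would show whether residue 325 matters for a given Atg17 interaction.
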