Addgene plasmid #121392: pGAD-Atg17(I325D)
Purpose: For Yeast-two-hybrid analysis
Depositing lab: Daniel Klionsky. Depositing organization: University of Michigan. Publication: The Atg17-Atg31-Atg29 Complex Coordinates with Atg11 to Recruit the Vam7 SNARE and Mediate Autophagosome-Vacuole Fusion. Liu X, Mao K, Yu AYH, Omairi-Nasser A, Austin J 2nd, Glick BS, Yip CK, Klionsky DJ. Curr Biol. 2016 Jan 25;26(2):150-160. doi: 10.1016/j.cub.2015.11.054. Epub 2016 Jan 7. PubMed 26774783.
Backbone
  Vector backbone: pGAD-c1
  Vector type: Yeast Expression
  Selectable markers: LEU2
Growth in bacteria
  Bacterial resistance: Ampicillin, 100 μg/mL
  Growth temperature: 37°C
  Growth strain: DH5alpha
  Copy number: Unknown
Gene/Insert
  Gene/Insert name: ATG17
  Species: S. cerevisiae (budding yeast)
  Mutation: Isoleucine 325 to Aspartic acid
  Promoter: ADH1 promoter
  Cloning method: Restriction Enzyme; 5′ cloning site Cla1 (unknown if destroyed); 3′ cloning site Sal1 (unknown if destroyed)
  Sequencing primers: 5′ atcacggctagtaaaattgatg
Terms and licenses: Academic/Nonprofit Terms; Industry Terms: Not Available to Industry
How to cite: pGAD-Atg17(I325D) was a gift from Daniel Klionsky (Addgene plasmid # 121392 ; http://n2t.net/addgene:121392 ; RRID:Addgene_121392)
